Addgene plasmid #138675: pSECC-sgSIK3-D
Purpose: Expresses a mouse SIK3-targeting sgRNA, Cas9, and Cre-recombinase
Depositing lab: Reuben Shaw. Depositing organization: Salk Institute for Biological Studies. Publication: The AMPK-Related Kinases SIK1 and SIK3 Mediate Key Tumor-Suppressive Effects of LKB1 in NSCLC. Hollstein PE, Eichner LJ, Brun SN, Kamireddy A, Svensson RU, Vera LI, Ross DS, Rymoff TJ, Hutchins A, Galvez HM, Williams AE, Shokhirev MN, Screaton RA, Berdeaux R, Shaw RJ. Cancer Discov. 2019 Nov;9(11):1606-1627. doi: 10.1158/2159-8290.CD-18-1261. Epub 2019 Jul 26. PubMed 31350328.
Backbone
  Vector backbone: pSECC
  Vector type: Lentiviral
Growth in bacteria
  Bacterial resistance: Ampicillin, 100 μg/mL
  Growth temperature: 30°C
  Growth strain: NEB Stable
  Copy number: Unknown
Gene/Insert
  Gene/Insert name: sgSIK3 mouse
  gRNA/shRNA sequence: GTTCAAACAGATCGTCACAG
  Species: M. musculus (mouse)
  Entrez Gene: Sik3 (a.k.a. 5730525O22Rik, 9030204A07Rik, Qsk, SIK-3, mKIAA0999)
  Promoter: hU6
  Cloning method: Restriction Enzyme; 5′ cloning site unknown (unknown if destroyed)
Terms and licenses: Academic/Nonprofit Terms; Industry Terms: Not Available to Industry
How to cite: pSECC-sgSIK3-D was a gift from Reuben Shaw (Addgene plasmid # 138675 ; http://n2t.net/addgene:138675 ; RRID:Addgene_138675)
