[The description below was written by a language model from this plasmid's Addgene catalogue record and pLannotate feature annotations shown in this document.]
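Description:
pSECC-sgSIK3-D is a roughly 12 kb lentiviral transfer plasmid built on the pSECC backbone that delivers three components from a single vector: an sgRNA against mouse Sik3, Streptococcus pyogenes Cas9, and Cre recombinase. In bacteria it is maintained through a high-copy ColE1/pUC-type origin and selected with ampicillin via the bla gene. The catalogue entry names a recombination-deficient host strain, consistent with the repeated LTR sequences typical of lentiviral plasmids.

The viral portion begins with a CMV enhancer/promoter fused to a truncated HIV-1 5' LTR, which drives Tat-independent production of the genomic RNA in packaging cells. This is followed by the Ψ packaging signal with a gag fragment, the Rev response element for nuclear export of the unspliced RNA, and a cPPT/CTS element; a second cPPT/CTS copy is annotated further downstream. A human U6 (RNA polymerase III) promoter transcribes the Sik3-specific guide joined to the SpCas9 gRNA scaffold. An EF-1α core promoter then drives Cas9, which the annotation tool splits into contiguous N- and C-terminal portions that together form one reading frame. Cre follows Cas9 in the same orientation. The short gap between the two is unannotated, so the linking element is not stated in the record, though no separate promoter for Cre is listed. A WPRE enhances transcript expression, and the cassette ends with a nef fragment and a truncated LTR at the 3' end.

No mammalian drug-selection marker or fluorescent reporter is annotated. The design suits Cre-dependent mouse models, where infected cells both recombine loxP-flanked alleles and undergo CRISPR disruption of Sik3. The associated publication concerns SIK kinases as mediators of LKB1 tumour suppression in non-small-cell lung cancer.
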