Features (pLannotate 1.2.2; 23 found; start..end, strand, type, name):
     30..82      -  misc_feature   bom (fragment): basis of mobility region from pBR322
    237..616     +  enhancer       CMV enhancer: human cytomegalovirus immediate early enhancer
    617..816     +  promoter       CMV promoter: human cytomegalovirus (CMV) immediate early promoter
    834..1014    +  LTR            5' LTR (truncated): truncated 5' long terminal repeat (LTR) from HIV-1
   1061..1186    +  misc_feature   HIV-1 Ψ: packaging signal of human immunodeficiency virus type 1
   1170..1508    +  CDS            HIV-1 gag (fragment): gag protein from human immunodeficiency virus 1; gag
   1683..1916    +  misc_feature   RRE: The Rev response element (RRE) of HIV-1 allows for Rev-dependent mRNA export from the nucleus to the cytoplasm.
   2293..2393    +  CDS            Rev (fragment): human immunodeficiency virus 1 (HIV-1) Rev protein; rev; enhances nuclear export of unspliced and incompletely spliced viral mRNAs
   2443..2560    +  misc_feature   cPPT/CTS: central polypurine tract and central termination sequence of HIV-1
   2660..2900    +  promoter       U6 promoter: RNA polymerase III promoter for human U6 snRNA
   2929..3004    +  misc_RNA       gRNA scaffold: guide RNA scaffold for the Streptococcus pyogenes CRISPR/Cas9 system
   3052..3169    +  misc_feature   cPPT/CTS: central polypurine tract and central termination sequence of HIV-1
   3268..3479    +  promoter       EF-1α core promoter: core promoter for human elongation factor EF-1α
   3608..5209    +  CDS            Cas9(N): N-terminal portion of Streptococcus pyogenes Cas9 (Zetsche et al., 2015)
   5210..7708    +  CDS            Cas9(C): C-terminal portion of Streptococcus pyogenes Cas9 (Zetsche et al., 2015)
   7851..8881    +  CDS            Cre (fragment): site-specific recombinase Cre is a site-specific recombinase from bacteriophage P1. Recombination occurs at loxP sequences.
   8934..9522    +  misc_feature   WPRE: woodchuck hepatitis virus posttranscriptional regulatory element
   9523..9542    +  misc_feature   MCS (fragment): pBluescript multiple cloning site
   9544..10044   +  CDS            nef (fragment): NEF_HV1LA - Experimental evidence at protein level: Swiss-Prot protein existence level 1. Extracellular Nef protein targets CD4(+) T-lymphocytes for apoptosis by interacting with CXCR4 surface receptors. From Human immunodeficiency virus type 1 group M subtype B (isolate Lai) (HIV-1).
  10051..10231   +  LTR            5' LTR (truncated): truncated 5' long terminal repeat (LTR) from HIV-1
  10293..10881   -  rep_origin     ori: high-copy-number ColE1/pMB1/pBR322/pUC origin of replication
  11052..11912   -  CDS            AmpR: β-lactamase; bla; confers resistance to ampicillin, carbenicillin, and related antibiotics
  11913..12017   -  promoter       AmpR promoter: bla
>Addgene plasmid #138675 | pSECC-sgSIK3-D | addgene full sequence | sequence record 273690 | Addgene NGS Result
TCGACGGATCGGGAGATCTCCCGATCCCCTATGGTGCACTCTCAGTACAATCTGCTCTGATGCCGCATAG
TTAAGCCAGTATCTGCTCCCTGCTTGTGTGTTGGAGGTCGCTGAGTAGTGCGCGAGCAAAATTTAAGCTA
CAACAAGGCAAGGCTTGACCGACAATTGCATGAAGAATCTGCTTAGGGTTAGGCGTTTTGCGCTGCTTCG
CGATGTACGGGCCAGATATACGCGTTGACATTGATTATTGACTAGTTATTAATAGTAATCAATTACGGGG
TCATTAGTTCATAGCCCATATATGGAGTTCCGCGTTACATAACTTACGGTAAATGGCCCGCCTGGCTGAC
CGCCCAACGACCCCCGCCCATTGACGTCAATAATGACGTATGTTCCCATAGTAACGCCAATAGGGACTTT
CCATTGACGTCAATGGGTGGAGTATTTACGGTAAACTGCCCACTTGGCAGTACATCAAGTGTATCATATG
CCAAGTACGCCCCCTATTGACGTCAATGACGGTAAATGGCCCGCCTGGCATTATGCCCAGTACATGACCT
TATGGGACTTTCCTACTTGGCAGTACATCTACGTATTAGTCATCGCTATTACCATGGTGATGCGGTTTTG
GCAGTACATCAATGGGCGTGGATAGCGGTTTGACTCACGGGGATTTCCAAGTCTCCACCCCATTGACGTC
AATGGGAGTTTGTTTTGGCACCAAAATCAACGGGACTTTCCAAAATGTCGTAACAACTCCGCCCCATTGA
CGCAAATGGGCGGTAGGCGTGTACGGTGGGAGGTCTATATAAGCAGCGCGTTTTGCCTGTACTGGGTCTC
TCTGGTTAGACCAGATCTGAGCCTGGGAGCTCTCTGGCTAACTAGGGAACCCACTGCTTAAGCCTCAATA
AAGCTTGCCTTGAGTGCTTCAAGTAGTGTGTGCCCGTCTGTTGTGTGACTCTGGTAACTAGAGATCCCTC
AGACCCTTTTAGTCAGTGTGGAAAATCTCTAGCAGTGGCGCCCGAACAGGGACTTGAAAGCGAAAGGGAA
ACCAGAGGAGCTCTCTCGACGCAGGACTCGGCTTGCTGAAGCGCGCACGGCAAGAGGCGAGGGGCGGCGA
CTGGTGAGTACGCCAAAAATTTTGACTAGCGGAGGCTAGAAGGAGAGAGATGGGTGCGAGAGCGTCAGTA
TTAAGCGGGGGAGAATTAGATCGCGATGGGAAAAAATTCGGTTAAGGCCAGGGGGAAAGAAAAAATATAA
ATTAAAACATATAGTATGGGCAAGCAGGGAGCTAGAACGATTCGCAGTTAATCCTGGCCTGTTAGAAACA
TCAGAAGGCTGTAGACAAATACTGGGACAGCTACAACCATCCCTTCAGACAGGATCAGAAGAACTTAGAT
CATTATATAATACAGTAGCAACCCTCTATTGTGTGCATCAAAGGATAGAGATAAAAGACACCAAGGAAGC
TTTAGACAAGATAGAGGAAGAGCAAAACAAAAGTAAGACCACCGCACAGCAAGCGGCCGGCCGCTGATCT
TCAGACCTGGAGGAGGAGATATGAGGGACAATTGGAGAAGTGAATTATATAAATATAAAGTAGTAAAAAT
TGAACCATTAGGAGTAGCACCCACCAAGGCAAAGAGAAGAGTGGTGCAGAGAGAAAAAAGAGCAGTGGGA
ATAGGAGCTTTGTTCCTTGGGTTCTTGGGAGCAGCAGGAAGCACTATGGGCGCAGCGTCAATGACGCTGA
CGGTACAGGCCAGACAATTATTGTCTGGTATAGTGCAGCAGCAGAACAATTTGCTGAGGGCTATTGAGGC
GCAACAGCATCTGTTGCAACTCACAGTCTGGGGCATCAAGCAGCTCCAGGCAAGAATCCTGGCTGTGGAA
AGATACCTAAAGGATCAACAGCTCCTGGGGATTTGGGGTTGCTCTGGAAAACTCATTTGCACCACTGCTG
TGCCTTGGAATGCTAGTTGGAGTAATAAATCTCTGGAACAGATTTGGAATCACACGACCTGGATGGAGTG
GGACAGAGAAATTAACAATTACACAAGCTTAATACACTCCTTAATTGAAGAATCGCAAAACCAGCAAGAA
AAGAATGAACAAGAATTATTGGAATTAGATAAATGGGCAAGTTTGTGGAATTGGTTTAACATAACAAATT
GGCTGTGGTATATAAAATTATTCATAATGATAGTAGGAGGCTTGGTAGGTTTAAGAATAGTTTTTGCTGT
ACTTTCTATAGTGAATAGAGTTAGGCAGGGATATTCACCATTATCGTTTCAGACCCACCTCCCAACCCCG
AGGGGACCCGACAGGCCCGAAGGAATAGAAGAAGAAGGTGGAGAGAGAGACAGAGACAGATCCATTCGAT
TAGTGAACGGATCGGCACTGCGTGCGCCAATTCTGCAGACAAATGGCAGTATTCATCCACAATTTTAAAA
GAAAAGGGGGGATTGGGGGGTACAGTGCAGGGGAAAGAATAGTAGACATAATAGCAACAGACATACAAAC
TAAAGAATTACAAAAACAAATTACAAAAATTCAAAATTTTCGGGTTTATTACAGGGACAGCAGAGATCCA
GTTTGGTTAGTACCGGGCCCGGGTCGACTAGTGATCAGTGTGAGGGAGTGTAAAGCTGGGTTTCCCAGAG
AGGGCCTATTTCCCATGATTCCTTCATATTTGCATATACGATACAAGGCTGTTAGAGAGATAATTAGAAT
TAATTTGACTGTAAACACAAAGATATTAGTACAAAATACGTGACGTAGAAAGTAATAATTTCTTGGGTAG
TTTGCAGTTTTAAAATTATGTTTTAAAATGGACTATCATATGCTTACCGTAACTTGAAAGTATTTCGATT
TCTTGGCTTTATATATCTTGTGGAAAGGACGAAACACCGTTCAAACAGATCGTCACAGGTTTTAGAGCTA
GAAATAGCAAGTTAAAATAAGGCTAGTCCGTTATCAACTTGAAAAAGTGGCACCGAGTCGGTGCTTTTTT
GAATTCTAGATCTTGAGACAAATGGCAGTATTCATCCACAATTTTAAAAGAAAAGGGGGGATTGGGGGGT
ACAGTGCAGGGGAAAGAATAGTAGACATAATAGCAACAGACATACAAACTAAAGAATTACAAAAACAAAT
TACAAAAATTCAAAATTTTCGGGTTTATTACAGGGACAGCAGAGATCCACTTTGGCGCCGGCAAACCGCT
GTTCCTAGGAATCCCGAGGCCTTCGAGTGGCTCCGGTGCCCGTCAGTGGGCAGAGCGCACATCGCCCACA
GTCCCCGAGAAGTTGGGGGGAGGGGTCGGCAATTGAACCGGTGCCTAGAGAAGGTGGCGCGGGGTAAACT
GGGAAAGTGATGTCGTGTACTGGCTCCGCCTTTTTCCCGAGGGTGGGGGAGAACCGTATATAAGTGCAGT
AGTCGCCGTGAACGTTCTTTTTCGCAACGGGTTTGCCGCCAGAACACAGGTGTCGTGACGCGGGACCCGA
CATTAGCGCTACAGCTTAAGCGGGCCACCATGGATTACAAAGACGATGACGATAAGATGGCCCCAAAGAA
GAAGCGGAAGGTCGGTATCCACGGAGTCCCAGCAGCCGACAAGAAGTACAGCATCGGCCTGGACATCGGC
ACCAACTCTGTGGGCTGGGCCGTGATCACCGACGAGTACAAGGTGCCCAGCAAGAAATTCAAGGTGCTGG
GCAACACCGACCGGCACAGCATCAAGAAGAACCTGATCGGAGCCCTGCTGTTCGACAGCGGCGAAACAGC
CGAGGCCACCCGGCTGAAGAGAACCGCCAGAAGAAGATACACCAGACGGAAGAACCGGATCTGCTATCTG
CAAGAGATCTTCAGCAACGAGATGGCCAAGGTGGACGACAGCTTCTTCCACAGACTGGAAGAGTCCTTCC
TGGTGGAAGAGGATAAGAAGCACGAGCGGCACCCCATCTTCGGCAACATCGTGGACGAGGTGGCCTACCA
CGAGAAGTACCCCACCATCTACCACCTGAGAAAGAAACTGGTGGACAGCACCGACAAGGCCGACCTGCGG
CTGATCTATCTGGCCCTGGCCCACATGATCAAGTTCCGGGGCCACTTCCTGATCGAGGGCGACCTGAACC
CCGACAACAGCGACGTGGACAAGCTGTTCATCCAGCTGGTGCAGACCTACAACCAGCTGTTCGAGGAAAA
CCCCATCAACGCCAGCGGCGTGGACGCCAAGGCCATCCTGTCTGCCAGACTGAGCAAGAGCAGACGGCTG
GAAAATCTGATCGCCCAGCTGCCCGGCGAGAAGAAGAATGGCCTGTTCGGAAACCTGATTGCCCTGAGCC
TGGGCCTGACCCCCAACTTCAAGAGCAACTTCGACCTGGCCGAGGATGCCAAACTGCAGCTGAGCAAGGA
CACCTACGACGACGACCTGGACAACCTGCTGGCCCAGATCGGCGACCAGTACGCCGACCTGTTTCTGGCC
GCCAAGAACCTGTCCGACGCCATCCTGCTGAGCGACATCCTGAGAGTGAACACCGAGATCACCAAGGCCC
CCCTGAGCGCCTCTATGATCAAGAGATACGACGAGCACCACCAGGACCTGACCCTGCTGAAAGCTCTCGT
GCGGCAGCAGCTGCCTGAGAAGTACAAAGAGATTTTCTTCGACCAGAGCAAGAACGGCTACGCCGGCTAC
ATTGACGGCGGAGCCAGCCAGGAAGAGTTCTACAAGTTCATCAAGCCCATCCTGGAAAAGATGGACGGCA
CCGAGGAACTGCTCGTGAAGCTGAACAGAGAGGACCTGCTGCGGAAGCAGCGGACCTTCGACAACGGCAG
CATCCCCCACCAGATCCACCTGGGAGAGCTGCACGCCATTCTGCGGCGGCAGGAAGATTTTTACCCATTC
CTGAAGGACAACCGGGAAAAGATCGAGAAGATCCTGACCTTCCGCATCCCCTACTACGTGGGCCCTCTGG
CCAGGGGAAACAGCAGATTCGCCTGGATGACCAGAAAGAGCGAGGAAACCATCACCCCCTGGAACTTCGA
GGAAGTGGTGGACAAGGGCGCTTCCGCCCAGAGCTTCATCGAGCGGATGACCAACTTCGATAAGAACCTG
CCCAACGAGAAGGTGCTGCCCAAGCACAGCCTGCTGTACGAGTACTTCACCGTGTATAACGAGCTGACCA
AAGTGAAATACGTGACCGAGGGAATGAGAAAGCCCGCCTTCCTGAGCGGCGAGCAGAAAAAGGCCATCGT
GGACCTGCTGTTCAAGACCAACCGGAAAGTGACCGTGAAGCAGCTGAAAGAGGACTACTTCAAGAAAATC
GAGTGCTTCGACTCCGTGGAAATCTCCGGCGTGGAAGATCGGTTCAACGCCTCCCTGGGCACATACCACG
ATCTGCTGAAAATTATCAAGGACAAGGACTTCCTGGACAATGAGGAAAACGAGGACATTCTGGAAGATAT
CGTGCTGACCCTGACACTGTTTGAGGACAGAGAGATGATCGAGGAACGGCTGAAAACCTATGCCCACCTG
TTCGACGACAAAGTGATGAAGCAGCTGAAGCGGCGGAGATACACCGGCTGGGGCAGGCTGAGCCGGAAGC
TGATCAACGGCATCCGGGACAAGCAGTCCGGCAAGACAATCCTGGATTTCCTGAAGTCCGACGGCTTCGC
CAACAGAAACTTCATGCAGCTGATCCACGACGACAGCCTGACCTTTAAAGAGGACATCCAGAAAGCCCAG
GTGTCCGGCCAGGGCGATAGCCTGCACGAGCACATTGCCAATCTGGCCGGCAGCCCCGCCATTAAGAAGG
GCATCCTGCAGACAGTGAAGGTGGTGGACGAGCTCGTGAAAGTGATGGGCCGGCACAAGCCCGAGAACAT
CGTGATCGAAATGGCCAGAGAGAACCAGACCACCCAGAAGGGACAGAAGAACAGCCGCGAGAGAATGAAG
CGGATCGAAGAGGGCATCAAAGAGCTGGGCAGCCAGATCCTGAAAGAACACCCCGTGGAAAACACCCAGC
TGCAGAACGAGAAGCTGTACCTGTACTACCTGCAGAATGGGCGGGATATGTACGTGGACCAGGAACTGGA
CATCAACCGGCTGTCCGACTACGATGTGGACCATATCGTGCCTCAGAGCTTTCTGAAGGACGACTCCATC
GACAACAAGGTGCTGACCAGAAGCGACAAGAACCGGGGCAAGAGCGACAACGTGCCCTCCGAAGAGGTCG
TGAAGAAGATGAAGAACTACTGGCGGCAGCTGCTGAACGCCAAGCTGATTACCCAGAGAAAGTTCGACAA
TCTGACCAAGGCCGAGAGAGGCGGCCTGAGCGAACTGGATAAGGCCGGCTTCATCAAGAGACAGCTGGTG
GAAACCCGGCAGATCACAAAGCACGTGGCACAGATCCTGGACTCCCGGATGAACACTAAGTACGACGAGA
ATGACAAGCTGATCCGGGAAGTGAAAGTGATCACCCTGAAGTCCAAGCTGGTGTCCGATTTCCGGAAGGA
TTTCCAGTTTTACAAAGTGCGCGAGATCAACAACTACCACCACGCCCACGACGCCTACCTGAACGCCGTC
GTGGGAACCGCCCTGATCAAAAAGTACCCTAAGCTGGAAAGCGAGTTCGTGTACGGCGACTACAAGGTGT
ACGACGTGCGGAAGATGATCGCCAAGAGCGAGCAGGAAATCGGCAAGGCTACCGCCAAGTACTTCTTCTA
CAGCAACATCATGAACTTTTTCAAGACCGAGATTACCCTGGCCAACGGCGAGATCCGGAAGCGGCCTCTG
ATCGAGACAAACGGCGAAACCGGGGAGATCGTGTGGGATAAGGGCCGGGATTTTGCCACCGTGCGGAAAG
TGCTGAGCATGCCCCAAGTGAATATCGTGAAAAAGACCGAGGTGCAGACAGGCGGCTTCAGCAAAGAGTC
TATCCTGCCCAAGAGGAACAGCGATAAGCTGATCGCCAGAAAGAAGGACTGGGACCCTAAGAAGTACGGC
GGCTTCGACAGCCCCACCGTGGCCTATTCTGTGCTGGTGGTGGCCAAAGTGGAAAAGGGCAAGTCCAAGA
AACTGAAGAGTGTGAAAGAGCTGCTGGGGATCACCATCATGGAAAGAAGCAGCTTCGAGAAGAATCCCAT
CGACTTTCTGGAAGCCAAGGGCTACAAAGAAGTGAAAAAGGACCTGATCATCAAGCTGCCTAAGTACTCC
CTGTTCGAGCTGGAAAACGGCAGGAAGAGAATGCTGGCCTCTGCCGGCGAACTGCAGAAGGGAAACGAAC
TGGCCCTGCCCTCCAAATATGTGAACTTCCTGTACCTGGCCAGCCACTATGAGAAGCTGAAGGGCTCCCC
CGAGGATAATGAGCAGAAACAGCTGTTTGTGGAACAGCACAAGCACTACCTGGACGAGATCATCGAGCAG
ATCAGCGAGTTCTCCAAGAGAGTGATCCTGGCCGACGCTAATCTGGACAAAGTGCTGTCCGCCTACAACA
AGCACCGGGATAAGCCCATCAGAGAGCAGGCCGAGAATATCATCCACCTGTTTACCCTGACCAATCTGGG
AGCCCCTGCCGCCTTCAAGTACTTTGACACCACCATCGACCGGAAGAGGTACACCAGCACCAAAGAGGTG
CTGGACGCCACCCTGATCCACCAGAGCATCACCGGCCTGTACGAGACACGGATCGACCTGTCTCAGCTGG
GAGGCGACAAGCGTCCTGCTGCTACTAAGAAAGCTGGTCAAGCTAAGAAAAAGAAAGCTAGCGGCAGCGG
CGCCACCAACTTCAGCCTGCTGAAGCAGGCCGGCGACGTGGAGGAGAACCCCGGCCCCATGCCCAAGAAG
AAGAGGAAGGTGTCCAATTTACTGACCGTACACCAAAATTTGCCTGCATTACCGGTCGATGCAACGAGTG
ATGAGGTTCGCAAGAACCTGATGGACATGTTCAGGGATCGCCAGGCGTTTTCTGAGCATACCTGGAAAAT
GCTTCTGTCCGTTTGCCGGTCGTGGGCGGCATGGTGCAAGTTGAATAACCGGAAATGGTTTCCCGCAGAA
CCTGAAGATGTTCGCGATTATCTTCTATATCTTCAGGCGCGCGGTCTGGCAGTAAAAACTATCCAGCAAC
ATTTGGGCCAGCTAAACATGCTTCATCGTCGGTCCGGGCTGCCACGACCAAGTGACAGCAATGCTGTTTC
ACTGGTTATGCGGCGGATCCGAAAAGAAAACGTTGATGCCGGTGAACGTGCAAAACAGGCTCTAGCGTTC
GAACGCACTGATTTCGACCAGGTTCGTTCACTCATGGAAAATAGCGATCGCTGCCAGGATATACGTAATC
TGGCATTTCTGGGGATTGCTTATAACACCCTGTTACGTATAGCCGAAATTGCCAGGATCAGGGTTAAAGA
TATCTCACGTACTGACGGTGGGAGAATGTTAATCCATATTGGCAGAACGAAAACGCTGGTTAGCACCGCA
GGTGTAGAGAAGGCACTTAGCCTGGGGGTAACTAAACTGGTCGAGCGATGGATTTCCGTATCTGGTGTAG
CTGATGATCCGAATAACTACCTGTTTTGCCGGGTCAGAAAAAATGGTGTTGCCGCGCCATCTGCCACCAG
CCAGCTATCAACTCGCGCCCTGGAAGGGATTTTTGAAGCAACTCATCGATTGATTTACGGCGCTAAGGAT
GACTCTGGTCAGAGATACCTGGCCTGGTCTGGACACAGTGCCCGTGTCGGAGCCGCGCGAGATATGGCCC
GCGCTGGAGTTTCAATACCGGGGATCATGCAAGCTGGTGGCTGGACCAATGTAAATATTGTCATGAACTA
TATCCGTAACCTGGATAGTGAAACAGGGGCAATGGTGCGCCTGCTGGAAGATGGCGATTAGAAACGTTGT
TGTTTGGGGTTGAATTACTCTTCTAGACCGCGGCGCGCCCGATAATCAACCTCTGGATTACAAAATTTGT
GAAAGATTGACTGGTATTCTTAACTATGTTGCTCCTTTTACGCTATGTGGATACGCTGCTTTAATGCCTT
TGTATCATGCTATTGCTTCCCGTATGGCTTTCATTTTCTCCTCCTTGTATAAATCCTGGTTGCTGTCTCT
TTATGAGGAGTTGTGGCCCGTTGTCAGGCAACGTGGCGTGGTGTGCACTGTGTTTGCTGACGCAACCCCC
ACTGGTTGGGGCATTGCCACCACCTGTCAGCTCCTTTCCGGGACTTTCGCTTTCCCCCTCCCTATTGCCA
CGGCGGAACTCATCGCCGCCTGCCTTGCCCGCTGCTGGACAGGGGCTCGGCTGTTGGGCACTGACAATTC
CGTGGTGTTGTCGGGGAAATCATCGTCCTTTCCTTGGCTGCTCGCCTGTGTTGCCACCTGGATTCTGCGC
GGGACGTCCTTCTGCTACGTCCCTTCGGCCCTCAATCCAGCGGACCTTCCTTCCCGCGGCCTGCTGCCGG
CTCTGCGGCCTCTTCCGCGTCTTCGCCTTCGCCCTCAGACGAGTCGGATCTCCCTTTGGGCCGCCTCCCC
GCATCGATACCGTCGACCTCGATCGAGACCTAGAAAAACATGGAGCAATCACAAGTAGCAATACAGCAGC
TACCAATGCTGATTGTGCCTGGCTAGAAGCACAAGAGGAGGAGGAGGTGGGTTTTCCAGTCACACCTCAG
GTACCTTTAAGACCAATGACTTACAAGGCAGCTGTAGATCTTAGCCACTTTTTAAAAGAAAAGGGGGGAC
TGGAAGGGCTAATTCACTCCCAACGAAGACAAGATATCCTTGATCTGTGGATCTACCACACACAAGGCTA
CTTCCCTGATTGGCAGAACTACACACCAGGGCCAGGGATCAGATATCCACTGACCTTTGGATGGTGCTAC
AAGCTAGTACCAGTTGAGCAAGAGAAGGTAGAAGAAGCCAATGAAGGAGAGAACACCCGCTTGTTACACC
CTGTGAGCCTGCATGGGATGGATGACCCGGAGAGAGAAGTATTAGAGTGGAGGTTTGACAGCCGCCTAGC
ATTTCATCACATGGCCCGAGAGCTGCATCCGGACTGTACTGGGTCTCTCTGGTTAGACCAGATCTGAGCC
TGGGAGCTCTCTGGCTAACTAGGGAACCCACTGCTTAAGCCTCAATAAAGCTTGCCTTGAGTGCTTCAAG
TAGTGTGTGCCCGTCTGTTGTGTGACTCTGGTAACTAGAGATCCCTCAGACCCTTTTAGTCAGTGTGGAA
AATCTCTAGCAGCATGTGAGCAAAAGGCCAGCAAAAGGCCAGGAACCGTAAAAAGGCCGCGTTGCTGGCG
TTTTTCCATAGGCTCCGCCCCCCTGACGAGCATCACAAAAATCGACGCTCAAGTCAGAGGTGGCGAAACC
CGACAGGACTATAAAGATACCAGGCGTTTCCCCCTGGAAGCTCCCTCGTGCGCTCTCCTGTTCCGACCCT
GCCGCTTACCGGATACCTGTCCGCCTTTCTCCCTTCGGGAAGCGTGGCGCTTTCTCATAGCTCACGCTGT
AGGTATCTCAGTTCGGTGTAGGTCGTTCGCTCCAAGCTGGGCTGTGTGCACGAACCCCCCGTTCAGCCCG
ACCGCTGCGCCTTATCCGGTAACTATCGTCTTGAGTCCAACCCGGTAAGACACGACTTATCGCCACTGGC
AGCAGCCACTGGTAACAGGATTAGCAGAGCGAGGTATGTAGGCGGTGCTACAGAGTTCTTGAAGTGGTGG
CCTAACTACGGCTACACTAGAAGAACAGTATTTGGTATCTGCGCTCTGCTGAAGCCAGTTACCTTCGGAA
AAAGAGTTGGTAGCTCTTGATCCGGCAAACAAACCACCGCTGGTAGCGGTGGTTTTTTTGTTTGCAAGCA
GCAGATTACGCGCAGAAAAAAAGGATCTCAAGAAGATCCTTTGATCTTTTCTACGGGGTCTGACGCTCAG
TGGAACGAAAACTCACGTTAAGGGATTTTGGTCATGAGATTATCAAAAAGGATCTTCACCTAGATCCTTT
TAAATTAAAAATGAAGTTTTAAATCAATCTAAAGTATATATGAGTAAACTTGGTCTGACAGTTACCAATG
CTTAATCAGTGAGGCACCTATCTCAGCGATCTGTCTATTTCGTTCATCCATAGTTGCCTGACTCCCCGTC
GTGTAGATAACTACGATACGGGAGGGCTTACCATCTGGCCCCAGTGCTGCAATGATACCGCGAGACCCAC
GCTCACCGGCTCCAGATTTATCAGCAATAAACCAGCCAGCCGGAAGGGCCGAGCGCAGAAGTGGTCCTGC
AACTTTATCCGCCTCCATCCAGTCTATTAATTGTTGCCGGGAAGCTAGAGTAAGTAGTTCGCCAGTTAAT
AGTTTGCGCAACGTTGTTGCCATTGCTACAGGCATCGTGGTGTCACGCTCGTCGTTTGGTATGGCTTCAT
TCAGCTCCGGTTCCCAACGATCAAGGCGAGTTACATGATCCCCCATGTTGTGCAAAAAAGCGGTTAGCTC
CTTCGGTCCTCCGATCGTTGTCAGAAGTAAGTTGGCCGCAGTGTTATCACTCATGGTTATGGCAGCACTG
CATAATTCTCTTACTGTCATGCCATCCGTAAGATGCTTTTCTGTGACTGGTGAGTACTCAACCAAGTCAT
TCTGAGAATAGTGTATGCGGCGACCGAGTTGCTCTTGCCCGGCGTCAATACGGGATAATACCGCGCCACA
TAGCAGAACTTTAAAAGTGCTCATCATTGGAAAACGTTCTTCGGGGCGAAAACTCTCAAGGATCTTACCG
CTGTTGAGATCCAGTTCGATGTAACCCACTCGTGCACCCAACTGATCTTCAGCATCTTTTACTTTCACCA
GCGTTTCTGGGTGAGCAAAAACAGGAAGGCAAAATGCCGCAAAAAAGGGAATAAGGGCGACACGGAAATG
TTGAATACTCATACTCTTCCTTTTTCAATATTATTGAAGCATTTATCAGGGTTATTGTCTCATGAGCGGA
TACATATTTGAATGTATTTAGAAAAATAAACAAATAGGGGTTCCGCGCACATTTCCCCGAAAAGTGCCAC
CTGACG
