>Addgene plasmid #138675 | pSECC-sgSIK3-D | depositor partial sequence | sequence record 267999 | hU6 FWD Sequence
GCCGTATCGATTTCTTGGCTTTATATATCTTGTGGAAGGACGAAACACCGTTCAAACAGATCGTCACAGG
TTTTAGAGCTAGAAATAGCAAGTTAAAATAAGGCTAGTCCGTTATCAACTTGAAAAAGTGGCACCGAGTC
GGTGCTTTTTTGAATTCTAGATCTTGAGACAAATGGCAGTATTCATCCACAATTTTAAAAGAAAAGGGGG
GATTGGGGGGTACAGTGCAGGGGAAAGAATAGTAGACATAATAGCAACAGACATACAAACTAAAGAATTA
CAAAAACAAATTACAAAAATTCAAAATTTTCGGGTTTATTACAGGGACAGCAGAGATCCACTTTGGCGCC
GGCAAACCGCTGTTCCTAGGAATCCCGAGGCCTTCGAGTGGCTCCGGTGCCCGTCAGTGGGCAGAGCGCA
CATCGCCCACAGTCCCCGAGAAGTTGGGGGGAGGGGTCGGCAATTGAACCGGTGCCTAGAGAAGGTGGCG
CGGGGTAAACTGGGAAAGTGATGTCGTGTACTGGCTCCGCCTTTTTCCCGAGGGTGGGGGAGAACCGTAT
ATAAGTGCAGTAGTCGCCGTGAACGTTCTTTTTCGCAACGGGTTTGCCGCCAGAACACAGGTGTCGTGAC
GCGGGACCCGACATTAGCGCTACAGCTTAAGCGGGCCACCATGGATTACAAAGACGATGACGATAAGATG
GCCCCAAAGAAGAAGCGGAAGGTCGGTATCCACGGAGTCCAGCAGCCGACAAGAAGTACAGCATCGGCCT
GGACATCGGCACCAACTCTGTGGGCTGGGCCGTGATCACCGACGAGTACAAAGTGCCCAGCAAGAAATTC
AAGGTGCTGGGCAACACCGACCGGCACAGCATCAAGAAGAACCTGATCGGAGCCCTGCTGTTCGACAGCG
GCGAAACAGCCGAGGCCACCCGGCTGAGAGACCGCCAGAGAGATACACCAGACGGAAGACCGGATCTGCT
ATCTGCAGAGATCTTCAGCACGAGATGGCCAGTGGACGACAGCTTCTTCCACAGACTGAGAGTCTTCTGT
GAGAGATAGAGCACGAGCGCACCCCATCTTCGGCACATCGTGGACGAGTGCTACAGAGAGTACCCCACAA
TCTTACCACTGAAAGAACTGTGAACGCACCGACAGCGGACCTGGCGGCTGTATCTTATCTTGGCCTGNNC
CACATGGAT
